Addgene plasmid #70327: R777-E043 Hs.DUSP6
Purpose: Gateway ORF clone of human DUSP6 [NM_001946.3] with stop codon (for native or N-terminal fusions)
Depositing lab: Dominic Esposito. Depositing organization: National Cancer Institute (NCI).
Backbone
  Vector backbone: pDonor-255
  Backbone size w/o insert (bp): 2693
  Vector type: Gateway Entry Clone
Growth in bacteria
  Bacterial resistance: Spectinomycin, 50 μg/mL
  Growth temperature: 37°C
  Growth strain: DH10B
  Copy number: High Copy
Gene/Insert
  Gene/Insert name: DUSP6
  Species: H. sapiens (human)
  Insert size (bp): 1146
  GenBank ID: NM_001946.3
  Entrez Gene: DUSP6 (a.k.a. HH19, MKP3, PYST1)
  Cloning method: Gateway Cloning
  Sequencing primers: 5′ M13F 23-mer (5'-CCCAGTCACGACGTTGTAAAACG); 3′ attLR 23-mer (5'-TAACATCAGAGATTTTGAGACAC)
Terms and licenses: Academic/Nonprofit Terms; Industry Terms: Not Available to Industry
How to cite: R777-E043 Hs.DUSP6 was a gift from Dominic Esposito (Addgene plasmid # 70327 ; http://n2t.net/addgene:70327 ; RRID:Addgene_70327)
