[The description below was written by a language model from this plasmid's Addgene catalogue record and pLannotate feature annotations shown in this document.]
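Description:
R777-E043 Hs.DUSP6 is a Gateway entry clone built on the pDonor-255 backbone, carrying the human DUSP6 open reading frame (reference transcript NM_001946.3). It is a small bacterial plasmid of about 3.8 kb with no expression promoter for the insert. It serves as a shuttle from which the ORF is moved into destination vectors. It is maintained in E. coli through a high-copy ColE1/pUC-type origin and selected with spectinomycin through the aadA aminoglycoside adenylyltransferase gene (SmR). A fragment of a class 1 integron Pc promoter lies upstream of that gene and probably drives it. The automated annotation also picks up short fragments of gentamicin resistance, lacZα and lacI sequences, which appear to be backbone remnants rather than functional genes. The rrnB T1 and T2 terminators sit near the cloning region and help insulate the insert from read-through transcription.

The roughly 1.1 kb DUSP6 coding sequence is flanked by two attL recombination sites. The annotation software labels these attL3 and a partial attL2, though the record does not itself specify the att site variants. LR Clonase acts on these sites to transfer the ORF directionally into an attR-containing destination vector. DUSP6, also known as MKP3 or PYST1, is a dual-specificity phosphatase that inactivates MAP kinases, with a preference for the ERK family. The clone retains its native stop codon, so it is suited to expressing untagged protein or N-terminal fusions supplied by the destination vector, but not C-terminal fusions. It is typically used as a starting reagent for building DUSP6 expression constructs.
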