Features (pLannotate 1.2.2; 11 found; start..end, strand, type, name):
     18..54      -  CDS            lacZα (fragment): LacZα fragment of β-galactosidase; lacZ fragment
     85..180     +  protein_bind   attL3: mutant version of attL; recombination site for the Gateway® LR reaction LR Clonase™
    186..1328    +  CDS            DUSP6: DUS6_HUMAN - Also known as MKP3, PYST1. Experimental evidence at protein level: Swiss-Prot protein existence level 1. Inactivates MAP kinases. Has a specificity for the ERK family (PubMed:9858808). Plays an important role in alleviating chronic postoperative pain. Necessary for the normal dephosphorylation of the long-lasting phosphorylated forms of spinal MAPK1/3 and MAP kinase p38 induced by peripheral surgery, which drives the resolution of acute postoperative allodynia (By similarity). Also important for dephosphorylation of MAPK1/3 in local wound tissue, which further contributes to resol
   1336..1429    -  protein_bind   attL2 (fragment): mutant version of attL; recombination site for the Gateway® LR reaction LR Clonase™
   1544..1567    +  promoter       Pc promoter (fragment): intI1 (promoter lies within the coding sequence); class 1 integron promoter
   1743..1799    +  CDS            GmR (fragment): gentamycin acetyltransferase; aacC1; confers resistance to gentamycin
   1806..2597    +  CDS            SmR: aminoglycoside adenylyltransferase (Murphy, 1985); aadA; confers resistance to spectinomycin and streptomycin
   2690..3278    +  rep_origin     ori: high-copy-number ColE1/pMB1/pBR322/pUC origin of replication
   3461..3553    +  CDS            lacI (fragment): lac repressor; lacI; The lac repressor binds to the lac operator to inhibit transcription in E. coli. This inhibition can be relieved by adding lactose or isopropyl-β-D-thiogalactopyranoside (IPTG).
   3608..3635    -  terminator     rrnB T2 terminator: transcription terminator T2 from the E. coli rrnB gene
   3767..3810    +  terminator     rrnB T1 terminator: Escherichia coli rrnB; transcription terminator T1 from the E. coli rrnB gene
>Addgene plasmid #70327 | R777-E043 Hs.DUSP6 | depositor full sequence | sequence record 125776 | Full Sequence
TTAACGCTAGCATGGATGTTTTCCCAGTCACGACGTTGTAAAACGACGGCCAGTCTTAAAATTCGAGCTC
GGTCCGAGGATCCGAAATAATGATTTTATTTTGACTGATAGTGACCTGTTCGTTGCAACAAATTGATAAG
CAATGCTTTTTTATAATGCCAACTTTGTACAAAAAAGTTGGCACCATGATAGATACGCTCAGACCCGTGC
CCTTCGCGTCGGAAATGGCGATCAGCAAGACGGTGGCGTGGCTCAACGAGCAGCTGGAGCTGGGCAACGA
GCGGCTGCTGCTGATGGACTGCCGGCCGCAGGAGCTATACGAGTCGTCGCACATCGAGTCGGCCATCAAC
GTGGCCATCCCGGGCATCATGCTGCGGCGCCTGCAGAAGGGTAACCTGCCGGTGCGCGCGCTCTTCACGC
GCGGCGAGGACCGGGACCGCTTCACCCGGCGCTGTGGCACCGACACAGTGGTGCTCTACGACGAGAGCAG
CAGCGACTGGAACGAGAATACGGGCGGCGAGTCGGTGCTCGGGCTGCTGCTCAAGAAGCTCAAGGACGAG
GGCTGCCGGGCGTTCTACCTGGAAGGTGGCTTCAGTAAGTTCCAAGCCGAGTTCTCCCTGCATTGCGAGA
CCAATCTAGACGGCTCGTGTAGCAGCAGCTCGCCGCCGTTGCCAGTGCTGGGGCTCGGGGGCCTGCGGAT
CAGCTCTGACTCTTCCTCGGACATCGAGTCTGACCTTGACCGAGACCCCAATAGTGCAACAGACTCGGAT
GGTAGTCCGCTGTCCAACAGCCAGCCTTCCTTCCCAGTGGAGATCTTGCCCTTCCTCTACTTGGGCTGTG
CCAAAGACTCCACCAACTTGGACGTGTTGGAGGAATTCGGCATCAAGTACATCTTGAACGTCACCCCCAA
TTTGCCGAATCTCTTTGAGAACGCAGGAGAGTTTAAATACAAGCAAATCCCCATCTCGGATCACTGGAGC
CAAAACCTGTCCCAGTTTTTCCCTGAGGCCATTTCTTTCATAGATGAAGCCCGGGGCAAGAACTGTGGTG
TCTTGGTACATTGCTTGGCTGGCATTAGCCGCTCAGTCACTGTGACTGTGGCTTACCTTATGCAGAAGCT
CAATCTGTCGATGAACGATGCCTATGACATTGTCAAAATGAAAAAATCCAACATATCCCCTAACTTCAAC
TTCATGGGTCAGCTGCTGGACTTCGAGAGGACGCTGGGACTCAGCAGCCCATGTGACAACAGGGTTCCAG
CACAGCAGCTGTATTTTACCACCCCTTCCAACCAGAATGTATACCAGGTGGACTCTCTGCAATCTACGTA
ATCAACTTTCTTGTACAAAGTTGGCATTATAGGAAAGCATTGCTTATCAATTTGTTGCAACGAACAGGTC
ACTATCAGTCAAAATAAAATCATTATTTGCATGCAAGCTTAGATCCTCTAGACCAGCCAGGACAGAAATG
CCTCGACTTCGCTGCTACCCAAGGTTGCCGGGTGACGCACACCGTGGAAACGGATGAAGGCACGAACCCA
GTGGACATAAGCCTGTTCGGTTCGTAAGCTGTAATGCAAGTAGCGTATGCGCTCACGCAACTGGTCCAGA
ACCTTGACCGAACGCAGCGGTGGTAACGGCGCAGTGGCGGTTTTCATGGCTTGTTATGACTGTTTTTTTG
GGGTACAGTCTATGCCTCGGGCATCCAAGCAGCAAGCGCGTTACGCCGTGGGTCGATGTTTGATGTTATG
GAGCAGCAACGATGTTACGCAGCAGGGCAGTCGCCCTAAAACAAAGTTAAACATTATGAGGGAAGCGGTG
ATCGCCGAAGTATCGACTCAACTATCAGAGGTAGTTGGCGTCATCGAGCGCCATCTCGAACCGACGTTGC
TGGCCGTACATTTGTACGGCTCCGCAGTGGATGGCGGCCTGAAGCCACACAGTGATATTGATTTGCTGGT
TACGGTGACCGTAAGGCTTGATGAAACAACGCGGCGAGCTTTGATCAACGACCTTTTGGAAACTTCGGCT
TCCCCTGGAGAGAGCGAGATTCTCCGCGCTGTAGAAGTCACCATTGTTGTGCACGACGACATCATTCCGT
GGCGTTATCCAGCTAAGCGCGAACTGCAATTTGGAGAATGGCAGCGCAATGACATTCTTGCAGGTATCTT
CGAGCCAGCCACGATCGACATTGATCTGGCTATCTTGCTGACAAAAGCAAGAGAACATAGCGTTGCCTTG
GTAGGTCCAGCGGCGGAGGAACTCTTTGATCCGGTTCCTGAACAGGATCTATTTGAGGCGCTAAATGAAA
CCTTAACGCTATGGAACTCGCCGCCCGACTGGGCTGGCGATGAGCGAAATGTAGTGCTTACGTTGTCCCG
CATTTGGTACAGCGCAGTAACCGGCAAAATCGCGCCGAAGGATGTCGCTGCCGACTGGGCAATGGAGCGC
CTGCCGGCCCAGTATCAGCCCGTCATACTTGAAGCTAGACAGGCTTATCTTGGACAAGAAGAAGATCGCT
TGGCCTCGCGCGCAGATCAGTTGGAAGAATTTGTCCACTACGTGAAAGGCGAGATCACCAAGGTAGTCGG
CAAATAACCCTCGAGCCACCCATGACCAAAATCCCTTAACGTGAGTTACGCGTCGTTCCACTGAGCGTCA
GACCCCGTAGAAAAGATCAAAGGATCTTCTTGAGATCCTTTTTTTCTGCGCGTAATCTGCTGCTTGCAAA
CAAAAAAACCACCGCTACCAGCGGTGGTTTGTTTGCCGGATCAAGAGCTACCAACTCTTTTTCCGAAGGT
AACTGGCTTCAGCAGAGCGCAGATACCAAATACTGTCCTTCTAGTGTAGCCGTAGTTAGGCCACCACTTC
AAGAACTCTGTAGCACCGCCTACATACCTCGCTCTGCTAATCCTGTTACCAGTGGCTGCTGCCAGTGGCG
ATAAGTCGTGTCTTACCGGGTTGGACTCAAGACGATAGTTACCGGATAAGGCGCAGCGGTCGGGCTGAAC
GGGGGGTTCGTGCACACAGCCCAGCTTGGAGCGAACGACCTACACCGAACTGAGATACCTACAGCGTGAG
CATTGAGAAAGCGCCACGCTTCCCGAAGGGAGAAAGGCGGACAGGTATCCGGTAAGCGGCAGGGTCGGAA
CAGGAGAGCGCACGAGGGAGCTTCCAGGGGGAAACGCCTGGTATCTTTATAGTCCTGTCGGGTTTCGCCA
CCTCTGACTTGAGCGTCGATTTTTGTGATGCTCGTCAGGGGGGCGGAGCCTATGGAAAAACGCCAGCAAC
GCGGCCTTTTTACGGTTCCTGGCCTTTTGCTGGCCTTTTGCTCACATGTTCTTTCCTGCGTTATCCCCTG
ATTCTGTGGATAACCGTATTACCGCCTTTGAGTGAGCTGATACCGCTCGCCGCAGCCGAACGACCGAGCG
CAGCGAGTCAGTGAGCGAGGAAGCGGAAGAGCGCCCAATACGCAAACCGCCTCTCCCCGCGCGTTGGCCG
ATTCATTAATGCAGCTGGCACGACAGGTTTCCCGACTGGAAAGCGGGCAGTGAGCGCAACGCAATTAATA
CGCGTACCGCTAGCCAGGAAGAGTTTGTAGAAACGCAAAAAGGCCATCCGTCAGGATGGCCTTCTGCTTA
GTTTGATGCCTGGCAGTTTATGGCGGGCGTCCTGCCCGCCACCCTCCGGGCCGTTGCTTCACAACGTTCA
AATCCGCTCCCGGCGGATTTGTCCTACTCAGGAGAGCGTTCACCGACAAACAACAGATAAAACGAAAGGC
CCAGTCTTCCGACTGAGCCTTTCGTTTTATTTGATGCCTGGCAGTTCCCTACTCTCGCG
