>Addgene plasmid #70327 | R777-E043 Hs.DUSP6 | addgene partial sequence | sequence record 129327 | pCR8_R1 5'-cgaaccgaacaggcttatgt-3'
ACCTTGGGTAGCAGCGAAGTCGAGGCATTTCTGTCCTGGCTGGTCTAGAGGATCTAAGCTTGCATGCAAA
TAATGATTTTATTTTGACTGATAGTGACCTGTTCGTTGCAACAAATTGATAAGCAATGCTTTCCTATAAT
GCCAACTTTGTACAAGAAAGTTGATTACGTAGATTGCAGAGAGTCCACCTGGTATACATTCTGGTTGGAA
GGGGTGGTAAAATACAGCTGCTGTGCTGGAACCCTGTTGTCACATGGGCTGCTGAGTCCCAGCGTCCTCT
CGAAGTCCAGCAGCTGACCCATGAAGTTGAAGTTAGGGGATATGTTGGATTTTTTCATTTTGACAATGTC
ATAGGCATCGTTCATCGACAGATTGAGCTTCTGCATAAGGTAAGCCACAGTCACAGTGACTGAGCGGCTA
ATGCCAGCCAAGCAATGTACCAAGACACCACAGTTCTTGCCCCGGGCTTCATCTATGAAAGAAATGGCCT
CAGGGAAAAACTGGGACAGGTTTTGGCTCCAGTGATCCGAGATGGGGATTTGCTTGTATTTAAACTCTCC
TGCGTTCTCAAAGAGATTCGGCAAATTGGGGGTGACGTTCAAGATGTACTTGATGCCGAATTCCTCCAAC
ACGTCCAAGTTGGTGGAGTCTTTGGCACAGCCCAAGTAGAGGAAGGGCAAGATCTCCACTGGGAAGGAAG
GCTGGCTGTTGGACAGCGGACTACCATCCGAGTCTGTTGCACTATTGGGGTCTCGGTCAAGGTCAGACTC
GATGTCCGAGGAAGAGTCAGAGCTGATCCGCAGGCCCCCGAGCCCCAGCACTGGCAACGGCGGCGAGCTG
CTGCTACACGAGCCGTCTAGATTGGTCTCGCAATGCAGGGAGAACTCGGCTTGGAACTTACTGAAGCC
